Addgene plasmid #81589: pDONR223_STAG2_p.R252Q
Purpose: Gateway Donor vector containing STAG2 , part of the Target Accelerator Plasmid Collection.
Depositing lab: Jesse Boehm & William Hahn & David Root. Depositing organization: Broad Institute. Publication: Systematic Functional Interrogation of Rare Cancer Variants Identifies Oncogenic Alleles. Kim E, Ilic N, Shrestha Y, Zou L, Kamburov A, Zhu C, Yang X, Lubonja R, Tran N, Nguyen C, Lawrence MS, Piccioni F, Bagul M, Doench JG, Chouinard CR, Wu X, Hogstrom L, Natoli T, Tamayo P, Horn H, Corsello SM, Lage K, Root DE, Subramanian A, Golub TR, Getz G, Boehm JS, Hahn WC. Cancer Discov. 2016 Jul;6(7):714-26. doi: 10.1158/2159-8290.CD-16-0160. Epub 2016 May 4. PubMed 27147599.
Backbone
  Vector backbone: pDONR223
  Backbone manufacturer: Invitrogen
  Backbone size w/o insert (bp): 2790
  Vector type: Gateway Entry vector
Growth in bacteria
  Bacterial resistance: Spectinomycin, 50 μg/mL
  Growth temperature: 37°C
  Growth strain: DH5alpha
  Copy number: High Copy
Gene/Insert
  Gene/Insert name: STAG2
  Species: H. sapiens (human)
  Mutation: R252Q
  GenBank ID: NM_006603.4
  Entrez Gene: STAG2 (a.k.a. SA-2, SA2, SCC3B, bA517O1.1)
  Promoter: None
  Cloning method: Gateway Cloning
  Sequencing primers: 5′ M13pUC-fwd; 3′ M13-Rev
Terms and licenses: Academic/Nonprofit Terms; Industry Terms: Not Available to Industry
Depositor comments: Closed state: stop codon immediately follows insert
How to cite: pDONR223_STAG2_p.R252Q was a gift from Jesse Boehm & William Hahn & David Root (Addgene plasmid # 81589 ; http://n2t.net/addgene:81589 ; RRID:Addgene_81589)
