[The description below was written by a language model from this plasmid's Addgene catalogue record and pLannotate feature annotations shown in this document.]
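Description:
pDONR223_STAG2_p.R252Q is a Gateway entry clone built on the Invitrogen pDONR223 backbone and carrying a human STAG2 open reading frame with the R252Q missense substitution. It is a bacterial propagation and shuttling plasmid rather than an expression vector. The record lists no promoter for the insert, and the only nearby promoter annotated is a T7 promoter that lies just beyond the downstream recombination site and points back toward the insert. The plasmid replicates in E. coli from a high-copy ColE1/pUC-type origin and is selected with spectinomycin through the aadA (SmR) aminoglycoside adenylyltransferase gene. That gene sits downstream of a fragment of a class 1 integron Pc promoter and a remnant of a gentamicin resistance gene. Short lacZα and lacI fragments and the rrnB T1 and T2 terminators are backbone remnants; terminators of this kind typically insulate a cloning region from read-through transcription.

The STAG2 coding sequence, about 3.7 kb within the 6,489 nt sequenced plasmid, encodes the SA2 subunit of the cohesin complex, which holds sister chromatids together after DNA replication. It is flanked by two attL recombination sites in opposite orientations. The automated annotation labels both as attL3, which probably reflects close matching between attL variants rather than two identical sites. These sites allow an LR Clonase reaction to transfer the ORF into any compatible destination vector that supplies a promoter, tags or viral delivery elements. The clone is in the "closed" configuration, with a stop codon directly after the insert, so C-terminal fusions from a destination vector will not be translated. It belongs to the Target Accelerator Plasmid Collection, a resource for the systematic functional testing of rare cancer-associated variants.
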