Features (pLannotate 1.2.2; 12 found; start..end, strand, type, name):
     38..74      -  CDS            lacZα (fragment): LacZα fragment of β-galactosidase; lacZ fragment
     91..186     +  protein_bind   attL3: mutant version of attL; recombination site for the Gateway® LR reaction LR Clonase™
    192..3884    +  CDS            STAG2: STAG2_HUMAN - Also known as SA2. Experimental evidence at protein level: Swiss-Prot protein existence level 1. Component of cohesin complex, a complex required for the cohesion of sister chromatids after DNA replication. The cohesin complex apparently forms a large proteinaceous ring within which sister chromatids can be trapped. At anaphase, the complex is cleaved and dissociates from chromatin, allowing sister chromatids to segregate. The cohesin complex may also play a role in spindle pole assembly during mitosis. From Homo sapiens (Human).
   3892..3987    -  protein_bind   attL3: mutant version of attL; recombination site for the Gateway® LR reaction LR Clonase™
   4006..4024    -  promoter       T7 promoter: promoter for bacteriophage T7 RNA polymerase
   4214..4237    +  promoter       Pc promoter (fragment): intI1 (promoter lies within the coding sequence); class 1 integron promoter
   4413..4469    +  CDS            GmR (fragment): gentamycin acetyltransferase; aacC1; confers resistance to gentamycin
   4476..5267    +  CDS            SmR: aminoglycoside adenylyltransferase (Murphy, 1985); aadA; confers resistance to spectinomycin and streptomycin
   5360..5948    +  rep_origin     ori: high-copy-number ColE1/pMB1/pBR322/pUC origin of replication
   6131..6223    +  CDS            lacI (fragment): lac repressor; lacI; The lac repressor binds to the lac operator to inhibit transcription in E. coli. This inhibition can be relieved by adding lactose or isopropyl-β-D-thiogalactopyranoside (IPTG).
   6278..6305    -  terminator     rrnB T2 terminator: transcription terminator T2 from the E. coli rrnB gene
   6437..6480    +  terminator     rrnB T1 terminator: Escherichia coli rrnB; transcription terminator T1 from the E. coli rrnB gene
>Addgene plasmid #81589 | pDONR223_STAG2_p.R252Q | addgene full sequence | sequence record 167061 | Addgene NGS Result
GGCAGTTCCCTACTCTCGCGTTAACGCTAGCATGGATGTTTTCCCAGTCACGACGTTGTAAAACGACGGC
CAGTCTTAAGCTCGGGCCCCAAATAATGATTTTATTTTGACTGATAGTGACCTGTTCGTTGCAACAAATT
GATGAGCAATGCTTTTTTATAATGCCAACTTTGTACAAAAAAGTTGGCACCATGATAGCAGCTCCAGAAA
TACCAACTGATTTTAATCTACTACAGGAGTCAGAAACACATTTTTCTTCTGACACAGATTTTGAAGATAT
CGAAGGAAAAAACCAAAAGCAAGGCAAAGGCAAAACTTGTAAAAAAGGCAAAAAGGGCCCAGCAGAAAAG
GGCAAAGGTGGAAATGGAGGAGGAAAACCTCCTTCTGGTCCAAACCGAATGAATGGTCATCACCAACAGA
ATGGAGTGGAAAACATGATGTTGTTTGAAGTTGTTAAAATGGGCAAGAGTGCTATGCAGTCGGTGGTAGA
TGATTGGATAGAATCATACAAGCATGACCGAGATATAGCACTTCTTGACCTTATCAACTTTTTTATTCAG
TGTTCAGGCTGTAAAGGAGTTGTCACAGCAGAAATGTTTAGACATATGCAGAACTCTGAGATAATTCGAA
AAATGACTGAAGAATTCGATGAGGATAGTGGAGATTATCCACTTACCATGGCTGGTCCTCAGTGGAAGAA
GTTCAAATCCAGTTTTTGTGAATTCATTGGCGTGTTAGTACGGCAATGTCAATATAGTATCATATATGAT
GAGTATATGATGGATACAGTCATTTCACTTCTTACAGGATTGTCTGACTCACAAGTCAGAGCATTTCGAC
ATACAAGCACCCTGGCAGCTATGAAGTTGATGACAGCTTTGGTGAATGTGGCACTAAATCTTAGCATTAA
TATGGATAATACACAAAGACAATATGAAGCAGAACAGAATAAAATGATTGGAAAACGAGCCAATGAGAGG
CTAGAACTCCTGCTACAAAAGCGGAAAGAGCTTCAGGAAAATCAAGATGAAATAGAAAATATGATGAATG
CAATATTTAAAGGAGTGTTTGTACATAGATACCGTGATGCGATAGCTGAAATTCGAGCTATTTGCATTGA
AGAGATTGGCATTTGGATGAAGATGTATAGTGATGCCTTTCTTAATGACAGTTATTTAAAATATGTTGGT
TGGACTATGCATGATAAGCAAGGTGAAGTAAGACTCAAATGTCTTACTGCTCTACAAGGGCTTTATTATA
ACAAAGAGCTTAATTCCAAACTGGAACTTTTTACCAGTCGGTTCAAGGATAGAATTGTGTCTATGACCCT
TGACAAAGAATATGATGTTGCAGTACAAGCAATAAAATTACTCACTCTTGTTTTACAGAGTAGTGAAGAA
GTTCTCACTGCAGAAGATTGTGAAAATGTCTATCATCTGGTTTATTCAGCTCACCGGCCAGTAGCAGTAG
CAGCTGGAGAATTTCTCTACAAAAAGCTCTTCAGTCGTAGAGATCCAGAGGAGGATGGAATGATGAAAAG
AAGAGGAAGACAAGGTCCAAATGCCAACCTTGTTAAGACATTGGTTTTTTTCTTTCTAGAAAGTGAGTTA
CATGAGCATGCAGCATACCTTGTGGATAGCATGTGGGACTGTGCTACTGAGCTGCTGAAAGACTGGGAAT
GTATGAATAGCTTGTTACTGGAAGAGCCACTTAGTGGAGAGGAAGCACTAACAGATAGGCAAGAGAGTGC
TCTGATTGAAATAATGCTTTGTACCATTAGACAAGCGGCTGAATGTCATCCTCCCGTGGGAAGAGGGACA
GGAAAAAGGGTGCTTACAGCAAAGGAGAAGAAGACACAGTTGGATGATAGGACAAAAATCACTGAGCTTT
TTGCCGTGGCCCTTCCTCAGTTATTAGCAAAATACTCTGTAGATGCAGAAAAGGTGACTAACTTGTTGCA
GTTGCCTCAGTACTTTGATTTGGAAATATATACCACTGGACGATTAGAAAAGCATTTGGATGCCTTATTG
CGACAGATCCGGAATATTGTAGAGAAGCACACAGATACAGATGTTTTGGAAGCATGTTCTAAAACTTACC
ATGCACTCTGTAATGAAGAGTTCACAATCTTCAACAGAGTAGATATTTCAAGAAGTCAACTGATAGATGA
ATTGGCAGATAAATTTAACCGGCTTCTTGAAGATTTTCTGCAAGAGGGTGAAGAACCTGATGAAGATGAT
GCATATCAGGTATTGTCAACATTGAAGAGGATCACTGCTTTTCATAATGCCCATGACCTTTCAAAGTGGG
ATTTATTTGCTTGTAATTACAAACTCTTGAAAACTGGAATCGAAAATGGAGACATGCCTGAGCAGATTGT
TATTCACGCACTGCAGTGTACTCACTATGTAATCCTTTGGCAACTTGCTAAGATAACTGAAAGCAGCTCT
ACAAAGGAGGACTTGCTGCGTTTAAAGAAACAAATGAGAGTATTTTGTCAGATATGTCAACATTACCTGA
CCAACGTGAATACTACTGTTAAGGAACAGGCCTTCACTATTCTGTGTGATATTTTGATGATCTTCAGCCA
TCAGATTATGTCAGGAGGGCGTGACATGTTAGAGCCATTAGTGTATACCCCTGATTCTTCATTGCAGTCT
GAGTTGCTCAGCTTTATTTTGGATCATGTCTTCATTGAACAGGATGATGATAATAATAGTGCAGATGGTC
AGCAAGAGGATGAAGCCAGTAAAATTGAAGCTCTGCACAAGAGAAGAAATTTACTTGCAGCATTTTGTAA
GCTAATTGTATATACTGTGGTGGAGATGAATACAGCTGCAGATATCTTCAAACAGTATATGAAGTATTAT
AATGACTATGGAGATATCATCAAAGAAACAATGAGTAAAACAAGGCAGATAGACAAAATTCAGTGTGCTA
AGACCCTTATTCTCAGTCTGCAACAGCTTTTTAATGAAATGATACAAGAAAATGGCTATAATTTTGATAG
ATCATCCTCTACATTTAGTGGCATAAAAGAACTTGCTCGACGTTTTGCTTTAACTTTTGGACTTGATCAG
TTGAAAACAAGAGAAGCCATTGCCATGCTACACAAAGATGGCATAGAATTTGCTTTTAAAGAGCCTAATC
CGCAAGGGGAGAGCCATCCACCTTTAAATTTGGCATTTCTTGATATTCTGAGTGAATTTTCTTCTAAACT
ACTTCGACAAGACAAAAGAACAGTGTATGTTTACTTGGAAAAGTTCATGACCTTTCAGATGTCACTCCGA
AGAGAGGATGTGTGGCTTCCACTGATGTCTTACCGAAATTCTTTGCTAGCTGGTGGTGATGATGACACCA
TGTCAGTCATTAGTGGAATCAGCAGCCGGGGGTCAACAGTACGGAGTAAAAAATCAAAACCATCTACAGG
AAAACGGAAAGTGGTTGAGGGCATGCAGCTTTCACTCACTGAAGAAAGTAGTAGTAGTGACAGTATGTGG
TTAAGCAGAGAACAAACACTGCACACCCCTGTTATGATGCAGACACCACAACTCACCTCCACTATTATGA
GAGAGCCCAAAAGATTACGGCCTGAGGATAGCTTCATGAGTGTTTATCCAATGCAGACTGAACATCATCA
AACACCTCTTGATTATAATCGGCGTGGCACAAGCCTAATGGAAGATGATGAAGAGCCAATTGTGGAAGAT
GTTATGATGTCCTCAGAAGGGAGGATTGAGGATCTTAATGAGGGAATGGATTTTGACACCATGGATATAG
ATTTGCCACCATCAAAGAACAGACGAGAGAGAACAGAACTGAAGCCTGATTTCTTTGATCCAGCTTCAAT
TATGGATGAATCAGTTCTTGGAGTGTCAATGTTTTGATTGCCAACTTTCTTGTACAAAGTTGGCATTATA
AGAAAGCATTGCTTATCAATTTGTTGCAACGAACAGGTCACTATCAGTCAAAATAAAATCATTATTTGCC
ATCCAGCTGATATCCCCTATAGTGAGTCGTATTACATGGTCATAGCTGTTTCCTGGCAGCTCTGGCCCGT
GTCTCAAAATCTCTGATGTTACATTGCACAAGATAAAAATATATCATCATGCCTCCTCTAGACCAGCCAG
GACAGAAATGCCTCGACTTCGCTGCTACCCAAGGTTGCCGGGTGACGCACACCGTGGAAACGGATGAAGG
CACGAACCCAGTGGACATAAGCCTGTTCGGTTCGTAAGCTGTAATGCAAGTAGCGTATGCGCTCACGCAA
CTGGTCCAGAACCTTGACCGAACGCAGCGGTGGTAACGGCGCAGTGGCGGTTTTCATGGCTTGTTATGAC
TGTTTTTTTGGGGTACAGTCTATGCCTCGGGCATCCAAGCAGCAAGCGCGTTACGCCGTGGGTCGATGTT
TGATGTTATGGAGCAGCAACGATGTTACGCAGCAGGGCAGTCGCCCTAAAACAAAGTTAAACATTATGAG
GGAAGCGGTGATCGCCGAAGTATCGACTCAACTATCAGAGGTAGTTGGCGTCATCGAGCGCCATCTCGAA
CCGACGTTGCTGGCCGTACATTTGTACGGCTCCGCAGTGGATGGCGGCCTGAAGCCACACAGTGATATTG
ATTTGCTGGTTACGGTGACCGTAAGGCTTGATGAAACAACGCGGCGAGCTTTGATCAACGACCTTTTGGA
AACTTCGGCTTCCCCTGGAGAGAGCGAGATTCTCCGCGCTGTAGAAGTCACCATTGTTGTGCACGACGAC
ATCATTCCGTGGCGTTATCCAGCTAAGCGCGAACTGCAATTTGGAGAATGGCAGCGCAATGACATTCTTG
CAGGTATCTTCGAGCCAGCCACGATCGACATTGATCTGGCTATCTTGCTGACAAAAGCAAGAGAACATAG
CGTTGCCTTGGTAGGTCCAGCGGCGGAGGAACTCTTTGATCCGGTTCCTGAACAGGATCTATTTGAGGCG
CTAAATGAAACCTTAACGCTATGGAACTCGCCGCCCGACTGGGCTGGCGATGAGCGAAATGTAGTGCTTA
CGTTGTCCCGCATTTGGTACAGCGCAGTAACCGGCAAAATCGCGCCGAAGGATGTCGCTGCCGACTGGGC
AATGGAGCGCCTGCCGGCCCAGTATCAGCCCGTCATACTTGAAGCTAGACAGGCTTATCTTGGACAAGAA
GAAGATCGCTTGGCCTCGCGCGCAGATCAGTTGGAAGAATTTGTCCACTACGTGAAAGGCGAGATCACCA
AGGTAGTCGGCAAATAACCCTCGAGCCACCCATGACCAAAATCCCTTAACGTGAGTTACGCGTCGTTCCA
CTGAGCGTCAGACCCCGTAGAAAAGATCAAAGGATCTTCTTGAGATCCTTTTTTTCTGCGCGTAATCTGC
TGCTTGCAAACAAAAAAACCACCGCTACCAGCGGTGGTTTGTTTGCCGGATCAAGAGCTACCAACTCTTT
TTCCGAAGGTAACTGGCTTCAGCAGAGCGCAGATACCAAATACTGTTCTTCTAGTGTAGCCGTAGTTAGG
CCACCACTTCAAGAACTCTGTAGCACCGCCTACATACCTCGCTCTGCTAATCCTGTTACCAGTGGCTGCT
GCCAGTGGCGATAAGTCGTGTCTTACCGGGTTGGACTCAAGACGATAGTTACCGGATAAGGCGCAGCGGT
CGGGCTGAACGGGGGGTTCGTGCACACAGCCCAGCTTGGAGCGAACGACCTACACCGAACTGAGATACCT
ACAGCGTGAGCTATGAGAAAGCGCCACGCTTCCCGAAGGGAGAAAGGCGGACAGGTATCCGGTAAGCGGC
AGGGTCGGAACAGGAGAGCGCACGAGGGAGCTTCCAGGGGGAAACGCCTGGTATCTTTATAGTCCTGTCG
GGTTTCGCCACCTCTGACTTGAGCGTCGATTTTTGTGATGCTCGTCAGGGGGGCGGAGCCTATGGAAAAA
CGCCAGCAACGCGGCCTTTTTACGGTTCCTGGCCTTTTGCTGGCCTTTTGCTCACATGTTCTTTCCTGCG
TTATCCCCTGATTCTGTGGATAACCGTATTACCGCCTTTGAGTGAGCTGATACCGCTCGCCGCAGCCGAA
CGACCGAGCGCAGCGAGTCAGTGAGCGAGGAAGCGGAAGAGCGCCCAATACGCAAACCGCCTCTCCCCGC
GCGTTGGCCGATTCATTAATGCAGCTGGCACGACAGGTTTCCCGACTGGAAAGCGGGCAGTGAGCGCAAC
GCAATTAATACGCGTACCGCTAGCCAGGAAGAGTTTGTAGAAACGCAAAAAGGCCATCCGTCAGGATGGC
CTTCTGCTTAGTTTGATGCCTGGCAGTTTATGGCGGGCGTCCTGCCCGCCACCCTCCGGGCCGTTGCTTC
ACAACGTTCAAATCCGCTCCCGGCGGATTTGTCCTACTCAGGAGAGCGTTCACCGACAAACAACAGATAA
AACGAAAGGCCCAGTCTTCCGACTGAGCCTTTCGTTTTATTTGATGCCT
