>Addgene plasmid #81589 | pDONR223_STAG2_p.R252Q | depositor partial sequence | sequence record 154908 | Insert sequence
ATGATAGCAGCTCCAGAAATACCAACTGATTTTAATCTACTACAGGAGTCAGAAACACATTTTTCTTCTG
ACACAGATTTTGAAGATATCGAAGGAAAAAACCAAAAGCAAGGCAAAGGCAAAACTTGTAAAAAAGGCAA
AAAGGGCCCAGCAGAAAAGGGCAAAGGTGGAAATGGAGGAGGAAAACCTCCTTCTGGTCCAAACCGAATG
AATGGTCATCACCAACAGAATGGAGTGGAAAACATGATGTTGTTTGAAGTTGTTAAAATGGGCAAGAGTG
CTATGCAGTCGGTGGTAGATGATTGGATAGAATCATACAAGCATGACCGAGATATAGCACTTCTTGACCT
TATCAACTTTTTTATTCAGTGTTCAGGCTGTAAAGGAGTTGTCACAGCAGAAATGTTTAGACATATGCAG
AACTCTGAGATAATTCGAAAAATGACTGAAGAATTCGATGAGGATAGTGGAGATTATCCACTTACCATGG
CTGGTCCTCAGTGGAAGAAGTTCAAATCCAGTTTTTGTGAATTCATTGGCGTGTTAGTACGGCAATGTCA
ATATAGTATCATATATGATGAGTATATGATGGATACAGTCATTTCACTTCTTACAGGATTGTCTGACTCA
CAAGTCAGAGCATTTCGACATACAAGCACCCTGGCAGCTATGAAGTTGATGACAGCTTTGGTGAATGTGG
CACTAAATCTTAGCATTAATATGGATAATACACAAAGACAATATGAAGCAGAACAGAATAAAATGATTGG
AAAACGAGCCAATGAGAGGCTAGAACTCCTGCTACAAAAGCGGAAAGAGCTTCAGGAAAATCAAGATGAA
ATAGAAAATATGATGAATGCAATATTTAAAGGAGTGTTTGTACATAGATACCGTGATGCGATAGCTGAAA
TTCGAGCTATTTGCATTGAAGAGATTGGCATTTGGATGAAGATGTATAGTGATGCCTTTCTTAATGACAG
TTATTTAAAATATGTTGGTTGGACTATGCATGATAAGCAAGGTGAAGTAAGACTCAAATGTCTTACTGCT
CTACAAGGGCTTTATTATAACAAAGAGCTTAATTCCAAACTGGAACTTTTTACCAGTCGGTTCAAGGATA
GAATTGTGTCTATGACCCTTGACAAAGAATATGATGTTGCAGTACAAGCAATAAAATTACTCACTCTTGT
TTTACAGAGTAGTGAAGAAGTTCTCACTGCAGAAGATTGTGAAAATGTCTATCATCTGGTTTATTCAGCT
CACCGGCCAGTAGCAGTAGCAGCTGGAGAATTTCTCTACAAAAAGCTCTTCAGTCGTAGAGATCCAGAGG
AGGATGGAATGATGAAAAGAAGAGGAAGACAAGGTCCAAATGCCAACCTTGTTAAGACATTGGTTTTTTT
CTTTCTAGAAAGTGAGTTACATGAGCATGCAGCATACCTTGTGGATAGCATGTGGGACTGTGCTACTGAG
CTGCTGAAAGACTGGGAATGTATGAATAGCTTGTTACTGGAAGAGCCACTTAGTGGAGAGGAAGCACTAA
CAGATAGGCAAGAGAGTGCTCTGATTGAAATAATGCTTTGTACCATTAGACAAGCGGCTGAATGTCATCC
TCCCGTGGGAAGAGGGACAGGAAAAAGGGTGCTTACAGCAAAGGAGAAGAAGACACAGTTGGATGATAGG
ACAAAAATCACTGAGCTTTTTGCCGTGGCCCTTCCTCAGTTATTAGCAAAATACTCTGTAGATGCAGAAA
AGGTGACTAACTTGTTGCAGTTGCCTCAGTACTTTGATTTGGAAATATATACCACTGGACGATTAGAAAA
GCATTTGGATGCCTTATTGCGACAGATCCGGAATATTGTAGAGAAGCACACAGATACAGATGTTTTGGAA
GCATGTTCTAAAACTTACCATGCACTCTGTAATGAAGAGTTCACAATCTTCAACAGAGTAGATATTTCAA
GAAGTCAACTGATAGATGAATTGGCAGATAAATTTAACCGGCTTCTTGAAGATTTTCTGCAAGAGGGTGA
AGAACCTGATGAAGATGATGCATATCAGGTATTGTCAACATTGAAGAGGATCACTGCTTTTCATAATGCC
CATGACCTTTCAAAGTGGGATTTATTTGCTTGTAATTACAAACTCTTGAAAACTGGAATCGAAAATGGAG
ACATGCCTGAGCAGATTGTTATTCACGCACTGCAGTGTACTCACTATGTAATCCTTTGGCAACTTGCTAA
GATAACTGAAAGCAGCTCTACAAAGGAGGACTTGCTGCGTTTAAAGAAACAAATGAGAGTATTTTGTCAG
ATATGTCAACATTACCTGACCAACGTGAATACTACTGTTAAGGAACAGGCCTTCACTATTCTGTGTGATA
TTTTGATGATCTTCAGCCATCAGATTATGTCAGGAGGGCGTGACATGTTAGAGCCATTAGTGTATACCCC
TGATTCTTCATTGCAGTCTGAGTTGCTCAGCTTTATTTTGGATCATGTCTTCATTGAACAGGATGATGAT
AATAATAGTGCAGATGGTCAGCAAGAGGATGAAGCCAGTAAAATTGAAGCTCTGCACAAGAGAAGAAATT
TACTTGCAGCATTTTGTAAGCTAATTGTATATACTGTGGTGGAGATGAATACAGCTGCAGATATCTTCAA
ACAGTATATGAAGTATTATAATGACTATGGAGATATCATCAAAGAAACAATGAGTAAAACAAGGCAGATA
GACAAAATTCAGTGTGCTAAGACCCTTATTCTCAGTCTGCAACAGCTTTTTAATGAAATGATACAAGAAA
ATGGCTATAATTTTGATAGATCATCCTCTACATTTAGTGGCATAAAAGAACTTGCTCGACGTTTTGCTTT
AACTTTTGGACTTGATCAGTTGAAAACAAGAGAAGCCATTGCCATGCTACACAAAGATGGCATAGAATTT
GCTTTTAAAGAGCCTAATCCGCAAGGGGAGAGCCATCCACCTTTAAATTTGGCATTTCTTGATATTCTGA
GTGAATTTTCTTCTAAACTACTTCGACAAGACAAAAGAACAGTGTATGTTTACTTGGAAAAGTTCATGAC
CTTTCAGATGTCACTCCGAAGAGAGGATGTGTGGCTTCCACTGATGTCTTACCGAAATTCTTTGCTAGCT
GGTGGTGATGATGACACCATGTCAGTCATTAGTGGAATCAGCAGCCGGGGGTCAACAGTACGGAGTAAAA
AATCAAAACCATCTACAGGAAAACGGAAAGTGGTTGAGGGCATGCAGCTTTCACTCACTGAAGAAAGTAG
TAGTAGTGACAGTATGTGGTTAAGCAGAGAACAAACACTGCACACCCCTGTTATGATGCAGACACCACAA
CTCACCTCCACTATTATGAGAGAGCCCAAAAGATTACGGCCTGAGGATAGCTTCATGAGTGTTTATCCAA
TGCAGACTGAACATCATCAAACACCTCTTGATTATAATCGGCGTGGCACAAGCCTAATGGAAGATGATGA
AGAGCCAATTGTGGAAGATGTTATGATGTCCTCAGAAGGGAGGATTGAGGATCTTAATGAGGGAATGGAT
TTTGACACCATGGATATAGATTTGCCACCATCAAAGAACAGACGAGAGAGAACAGAACTGAAGCCTGATT
TCTTTGATCCAGCTTCAATTATGGATGAATCAGTTCTTGGAGTGTCAATGTTT
